>Addgene plasmid #14138 | pAG305GPD-ccdB | depositor full sequence | sequence record 7801 | Author sequence
TCGCGCGTTTCGGTGATGACGGTGAAAACCTCTGACACATGCAGCTCCCGGAGACGGTCACAGCTTGTCT
GTAAGCGGATGCCGGGAGCAGACAAGCCCGTCAGGGCGCGTCAGCGGGTGTTGGCGGGTGTCGGGGCTGG
CTTAACTATGCGGCATCAGAGCAGATTGTACTGAGAGTGCACCATATCGACTACGTCGTAAGGCCGTTTC
TGACAGAGTAAAATTCTTGAGGGAACTTTCACCATTATGGGAAATGGTTCAAGAAGGTATTGACTTAAAC
TCCATCAAATGGTCAGGTCATTGAGTGTTTTTTATTTGTTGTATTTTTTTTTTTTTAGAGAAAATCCTCC
AATATCAAATTAGGAATCGTAGTTTCATGATTTTCTGTTACACCTAACTTTTTGTGTGGTGCCCTCCTCC
TTGTCAATATTAATGTTAAAGTGCAATTCTTTTTCCTTATCACGTTGAGCCATTAGTATCAATTTGCTTA
CCTGTATTCCTTTACTATCCTCCTTTTTCTCCTTCTTGATAAATGTATGTAGATTGCGTATATAGTTTCG
TCTACCCTATGAACATATTCCATTTTGTAATTTCGTGTCGTTTCTATTATGAATTTCATTTATAAAGTTT
ATGTACAAATATCATAAAAAAAGAGAATCTTTTTAAGCAAGGATTTTCTTAACTTCTTCGGCGACAGCAT
CACCGACTTCGGTGGTACTGTTGGAACCACCTAAATCACCAGTTCTGATACCTGCATCCAAAACCTTTTT
AACTGCATCTTCAATGGCCTTACCTTCTTCAGGCAAGTTCAATGACAATTTCAACATCATTGCAGCAGAC
AAGATAGTGGCGATAGGGTCAACCTTATTCTTTGGCAAATCTGGAGCAGAACCGTGGCATGGTTCGTACA
AACCAAATGCGGTGTTCTTGTCTGGCAAAGAGGCCAAGGACGCAGATGGCAACAAACCCAAGGAACCTGG
GATAACGGAGGCTTCATCGGAGATGATATCACCAAACATGTTGCTGGTGATTATAATACCATTTAGGTGG
GTTGGGTTCTTAACTAGGATCATGGCGGCAGAATCAATCAATTGATGTTGAACCTTCAATGTAGGGAATT
CGTTCTTGATGGTTTCCTCCACAGTTTTTCTCCATAATCTTGAAGAGGCCAAAACATTAGCTTTATCCAA
GGACCAAATAGGCAATGGTGGCTCATGTTGTAGGGCCATGAAAGCGGCCATTCTTGTGATTCTTTGCACT
TCTGGAACGGTGTATTGTTCACTATCCCAAGCGACACCATCACCATCGTCTTCCTTTCTCTTACCAAAGT
AAATACCTCCCACTAATTCTCTGACAACAACGAAGTCAGTACCTTTAGCAAATTGTGGCTTGATTGGAGA
TAAGTCTAAAAGAGAGTCGGATGCAAAGTTACATGGTCTTAAGTTGGCGTACAATTGAAGTTCTTTACGG
ATTTTTAGTAAACCTTGTTCAGGTCTAACACTACCGGTACCCCATTTAGGACCACCCACAGCACCTAACA
AAACGGCATCAACCTTCTTGGAGGCTTCCAGCGCCTCATCTGGAAGTGGGACACCTGTAGCATCGATAGC
AGCACCACCAATTAAATGATTTTCGAAATCGAACTTGACATTGGAACGAACATCAGAAATAGCTTTAAGA
ACCTTAATGGCTTCGGCTGTGATTTCTTGACCAACGTGGTCACCTGGCAAAACGACGATCTTCTTAGGGG
CAGACATAGGGGCAGACATTAGAATGGTATATCCTTGAAATATATATATATATTGCTGAAATGTAAAAGG
TAAGAAAAGTTAGAAAGTAAGACGATTGCTAACCACCTATTGGAAAAAACAATAGGTCCTTAAATAATAT
TGTCAACTTCAAGTATTGTGATGCAAGCATTTAGTCATGAACGCTTCTCTATTCTATATGAAAAGCCGGT
TCCGGCCTCTCACCTTTCCTTTTTCTCCCAATTTTTCAGTTGAAAAAGGTATATGCGTCAGGCGACCTCT
GAAATTAACAAAAAATTTCCAGTCATCGAATTTGATTCTGTGCGATAGCGCCCCTGTGTGTTCTCGTTAT
GTTGAGGAAAAAAATAATGGTTGCTAAGAGATTCGAACTCTTGCATCTTACGATACCTGAGTATTCCCAC
AGTTAACTGCGGTCAAGATATTTCTTGAATCAGGCGCCTTAGACCGCTCGGCCAAACAACCAATTACTTG
TTGAGAAATAGAGTATAATTATCCTATAAATATAACGTTTTTGAACACACATGAACAAGGAAGTACAGGA
CAATTGATTTTGAAGAGAATGTGGATTTTGATGTAATTGTTGGGATTCCATTTTTAATAAGGCAATAATA
TTAGGTATGTGGATATACTAGAAGTTCTCCTCGAGGGTCGATATGCGGTGTGAAATACCGCACAGATGCG
TAAGGAGAAAATACCGCATCAGGAAATTGTAAACGTTAATATTTTGTTAAAATTCGCGTTAAATTTTTGT
TAAATCAGCTCATTTTTTAACCAATAGGCCGAAATCGGCAAAATCCCTTATAAATCAAAAGAATAGACCG
AGATAGGGT
[37 nt withheld, positions 2600-2636]
AAAGAACGTGGACTCCAACGTCAAAGG
[49 nt withheld, positions 2664-2712]
T
[91 nt withheld, positions 2714-2804]
G
[124 nt withheld, positions 2806-2929]
CGCGCCATTCGCCATTCAGGCTGCGCAACTGTTGGGAAGGGCGATCGGTGCGGGCCTCTTCGCTATTACG
CCAGCTGGCGAAGGGGGGATGTGCTGCAAGGCGATTAAGTTGGGTAACGCCAGGGTTTTCCCAGTCACGA
CGTTGTAAAACGACGGCCAGTGAATTGTAATACGACTCACTATAGGGCGAATTGGAGCTCTTCGAGTTTA
TCATTATCAATACTCGCCATTTCAAAGAATACGTAAATAATTAATAGTAGTGATTTTCCTAACTTTATTT
AGTCAAAAAATTAGCCTTTTAATTCTGCTGTAACCCGTACATGCCCAAAATAGGGGGCGGGTTACACAGA
ATATATAACACCGAAGGTGCCTGGGTGAACAGGTTTATTCCTGGCATCCACTAAATATAATGGAGCCCGC
TTTTTAAGCTGGCATCCAGAAAAAAAAAGAATCCCAGCACCAAAATATTGTTTTCTTCACCAACCATCAG
TTCATAGGTCCATTCTCTTAGCGCAACTACAGAGAACAGGGGCACAAACAGGCAAAAAACGGGCACAACC
TCAATGGAGTGATGCAACCTGCCTGGAGTAAATGATGACACAAGGCAATTGACCCACGCATGTATCTATC
TCATTTTCTTACACCTTCTATTACCTTCTGCTCTCTCTGATTTGGAAAAAGCTGAAAAAAAAGGTTGAAA
CCAGTTCCCTGAAATTATTCCCCTACTTGACTAATAAGTATATAAAGACGGTAGGTATTGATTGTAATTC
TGTAAATCTATTTCTTAAACTTCTTAAATTCTACTTTTATAGTTAGTCTTTTTTTTAGTTTTAAAACACC
AGAACTTAGTTTCGACGGATTCTAGAACTAGTGGATCCCCCATCACAAGTTTGTACAAAAAAGCTGAACG
AGAAACGTAAAATGATATAAATATCAATATATTAAATTAGATTTTGCATAAAAAACAGACTACATAATAC
TGTAAAACACAACATATCCAGTCACTATGGCGGCCGCATTAGGCACCCCAGGCTTTACACTTTATGCTTC
CGGCTCGTATAATGTGTGGATTTTGAGTTAGGATCCGTCGAGATTTTCAGGAGCTAAGGAAGCTAAAATG
GAGAAAAAAATCACTGGATATACCACCGTTGATATATCCCAATGGCATCGTAAAGAACATTTTGAGGCAT
TTCAGTCAGTTGCTCAATGTACCTATAACCAGACCGTTCAGCTGGATATTACGGCCTTTTTAAAGACCGT
AAAGAAAAATAAGCACAAGTTTTATCCGGCCTTTATTCACATTCTTGCCCGCCTGATGAATGCTCATCCG
GAATTCCGTATGGCAATGAAAGACGGTGAGCTGGTGATATGGGATAGTGTTCACCCTTGTTACACCGTTT
TCCATGAGCAAACTGAAACGTTTTCATCGCTCTGGAGTGAATACCACGACGATTTCCGGCAGTTTCTACA
CATATATTCGCAAGATGTGGCGTGTTACGGTGAAAACCTGGCCTATTTCCCTAAAGGGTTTATTGAGAAT
ATGTTTTTCGTCTCAGCCAATCCCTGGGTGAGTTTCACCAGTTTTGATTTAAACGTGGCCAATATGGACA
ACTTCTTCGCCCCCGTTTTCACCATGGGCAAATATTATACGCAAGGCGACAAGGTGCTGATGCCGCTGGC
GATTCAGGTTCATCATGCCGTCTGTGATGGCTTCCATGTCGGCAGAATGCTTAATGAATTACAACAGTAC
TGCGATGAGTGGCAGGGCGGGGCGTAAACGCCGCGTGGATCCGGCTTACTAAAAGCCAGATAACAGTATG
CGTATTTGCGCGCTGATTTTTGCGGTATAAGAATATATACTGATATGTATACCCGAAGTATGTCAAAAAG
AGGTATGCTATGAAGCAGCGTATTACAGTGACAGTTGACAGCGACAGCTATCAGTTGCTCAAGGCATATA
TGATGTCAATATCTCCGGTCTGGTAAGCACAACCATGCAGAATGAAGCCCGTCGTCTGCGTGCCGAACGC
TGGAAAGCGGAAAATCAGGAAGGGATGGCTGAGGTCGCCCGGTTTATTGAAATGAACGGCTCTTTTGCTG
ACGAGAACAGGGGCTGGTGAAATGCAGTTTAAGGTTTACACCTATAAAAGAGAGAGCCGTTATCGTCTGT
TTGTGGATGTACAGAGTGATATTATTGACACGCCCGGGCGACGGATGGTGATCCCCCTGGCCAGTGCACG
TCTGCTGTCAGATAAAGTCTCCCGTGAACTTTACCCGGTGGTGCATATCGGGGATGAAAGCTGGCGCATG
ATGACCACCGATATGGCCAGTGTGCCGGTCTCCGTTATCGGGGAAGAAGTGGCTGATCTCAGCCACCGCG
AAAATGACATCAAAAACGCCATTAACCTGATGTTCTGGGGAATATAAATGTCAGGCTCCCTTATACACAG
CCAGTCTGCAGGTCGACCATAGTGACTGGATATGTTGTGTTTTACAGTATTATGTAGTCTGTTTTTTATG
CAAAATCTAATTTAATATATTGATATTTATATCATTTTACGTTTCTCGTTCAGCTTTCTTGTACAAAGTG
GTGATGGGCTGCAGGAATTCGATATCAAGCTTATCGATACCGTCGACCTCGAGTCATGTAATTAGTTATG
TCACGCTTACATTCACGCCCTCCCCCCACATCCGCTCTAACCGAAAAGGAAGGAGTTAGACAACCTGAAG
TCTAGGTCCCTATTTATTTTTTTATAGTTATGTTAGTATTAAGAACGTTATTTATATTTCAAATTTTTCT
TTTTTTTCTGTACAGACGCGTGTACGCATGTAACATTATACTGAAAACCTTGCTTGAGAAGGTTTTGGGA
CGCTCGAAGGCTTTAATTTGCGGCCGGTACCCAGCTTTTGTTCCCTTTAGTGAGGGTTAATTCCGAGCTT
GGCGTAATCATGGTCATAGCTGTTTCCTGTGTGAAATTGTTATCCGCTCACAATTCCACACAACATAGGA
GCCGGAAGCATAAAGTGTAAAGCCTGGGGTGCCTAATGAGTGAGGTAACTCACATTAATTGCGTTGCGCT
CACTGCCCGCTTTCCAGTCGGGAAACCTGTCGTGCCAGCTGCATTAATGAATCGGCCAACGCGCGGGGAG
AGGCGGTTTGCGTATTGGGCGCTCTTCCGCTTCCTCGCTCACTGACTCGCTGCGCTCGGTCGTTCGGCTG
CGGCGAGCGGTATCAGCTCACTCAAAGGCGGTAATACGGTTATCCACAGAATCAGGGGATAACGCAGGAA
AGAACATGTGAGCAAAAGGCCAGCAAAAGGCCAGGAACCGTAAAAAGGCCGCGTTGCTGGCGTTTTTCCA
TAGGCTCGGCCCCCCTGACGAGCATCACAAAAATCGACGCTCAAGTCAGAGGTGGCGAAACCCGACAGGA
CTATAAAGATACCAGGCGTTCCCCCCTGGAAGCTCCCTCGTGCGCTCTCCTGTTCCGACCCTGCCGCTTA
CCGGATACCTGTCCGCCTTTCTCCCTTCGGGAAGCGTGGCGCTTTCTCAATGCTCACGCTGTAGGTATCT
CAGTTCGGTGTAGGTCGTTCGCTCCAAGCTGGGCTGTGTGCACGAACCCCCCGTTCAGCCCGACCGCTGC
GCCTTATCCGGTAACTATCGTCTTGAGTCCAACCCGGTAAGACACGACTTATCGCCACTGGCAGCAGCCA
CTGGTAACAGGATTAGCAGAGCGAGGTATGTAGGCGGTGCTACAGAGTTCTTGAAGTGGTGGCCTAACTA
CGGCTACACTAGAAGGACAGTATTTGGTATCTGCGCTCTGCTGAAGCCAGTTACCTTCGGAAAAAGAGTT
GGTAGCTCTTGATCCGGCAAACAAACCACCGCTGGTAGCGGTGGTTTTTTTGTTTGCAAGCAGCAGATTA
CGCGCAGAAAAAAAGGATCTCAAGAAGATCCTTTGATCTTTTCTACGGGGTCTGACGCTCAGTGGAACGA
AAACTCACGTTAAGGGATTTTGGTCATGAGATTATCAAAAAGGATCTTCACCTAGATCCTTTTAAATTAA
AAATGAAGTTTTAAATCAATCTAAAGTATATATGAGTAAACTTGGTCTGACAGTTACCAATGCTTAATCA
GTGAGGCACCTATCTCAGCGATCTGTCTATTTCGTTCATCCATAGTTGCCTGACTGCCCGTCGTGTAGAT
AACTACGATACGGGAGGGCTTACCATCTGGCCCCAGTGCTGCAATGATACCGCGAGACCCACGCTCACCG
GCTCCAGATTTATCAGCAATAAACCAGCCAGCCGGAAGGGCCGAGCGCAGAAGTGGTCCTGCAACTTTAT
CCGCCTCCATCCAGTCTATTAATTGTTGCCGGGAAGCTAGAGTAAGTAGTTCGCCAGTTAATAGTTTGCG
CAACGTTGTTGCCATTGCTACAGGCATCGTGGTGTCACGCTCGTCGTTTGGTATGGCTTCATTCAGCTCC
GGTTCCCAACGATCAAGGCGAGTTACATGATCCCCCATGTTGTGAAAAAAAGCGGTTAGCTCCTTCGGTC
CTCCGATCGTTGTCAGAAGTAAGTTGGCCGCAGTGTTATCACTCATGGTTATGGCAGCACTGCATAATTC
TCTTACTGTCATGCCATCCGTAAGATGCTTTTCTGTGACTGGTGAGTACTCAACCAAGTCATTCTGAGAA
TAGTGTATGCGGCGACCGAGTTGCTCTTGCCCGGCGTCAATACGGGATAATACCGCGCCACATAGCAGAA
CTTTAAAAGTGCTCATCATTGGAAAACGTTCTTCGGGGCGAAAACTCTCAAGGATCTTACCGCTGTTGAG
ATCCAGTTCGATGTAACCCACTCGTGCACCCAACTGATCTTCAGCATCTTTTACTTTCACCAGCGTTTCT
GGGTGAGCAAAAACAGGAAGGCAAAATGCCGCAAAAAAGGGAATAAGGGCGACACGGAAATGTTGAATAC
TCATACTCTTCCTTTTTCAATATTATTGAAGCATTTATCAGGGTTATTGTCTCATGAGCGGATACATATT
TGAATGTATTTAGAAAAATAAACAAATAGGGGTTCCGCGCACATTTCCCCGAAAAGTGCCACCTGACGTC
TAAGAAACCATTATTATCATGACATTAACCTATAAAAATAGGCGTATCACGAGGCCCTTTCGTC
Features (pLannotate 1.2.2; 29 found; start..end, strand, type, name):
    137..187     +  misc_feature   bom (fragment): basis of mobility region from pBR322
    200..301     +  CDS            NFS1 (fragment): NFS1_YEAST - Also known as SPL1 From Saccharomyces cerevisiae (strain ATCC 204508 / S288c) (Baker's yeast).
    663..1757    -  CDS            LEU2: 3-isopropylmalate dehydrogenase, required for leucine biosynthesis; S. cerevisiae LEU2; yeast auxotrophic marker
   1770..2174    -  promoter       LEU2 promoter: S. cerevisiae LEU2
   2314..2391    -  CDS            YO192_YEAST (fragment): Experimental evidence at protein level: Swiss-Prot protein existence level 1. From Saccharomyces cerevisiae (strain ATCC 204508 / S288c) (Baker's yeast).
   2421..2473    +  misc_feature   bom (fragment): basis of mobility region from pBR322
   2474..2929    -  rep_origin     f1 ori (sequence partly withheld): f1 bacteriophage origin of replication; arrow indicates direction of (+) strand synthesis
   2937..3094    -  CDS            lacZα (fragment): LacZα fragment of β-galactosidase; lacZ fragment
   3097..3115    +  promoter       T7 promoter: promoter for bacteriophage T7 RNA polymerase
   3140..3784    +  promoter       GAP promoter: S. cerevisiae TDH3; promoter for glyceraldehyde-3-phosphate dehydrogenase
   3790..3810    +  misc_feature   MCS (fragment): pBluescript multiple cloning site
   3814..3938    +  protein_bind   attR1: mutant version of attR; recombination site for the Gateway® LR reaction LR Clonase™
   3963..3993    +  promoter       lac UV5 promoter: E. coli lac promoter with an "up" mutation
   4017..4046    +  promoter       cat promoter (fragment): promoter of the E. coli cat gene encoding chloramphenicol acetyltransferase
   4047..4706    +  CDS            CmR: chloramphenicol acetyltransferase; cat; confers resistance to chloramphenicol
   4888..5046    +  CDS            ccdA (fragment): CCDA_ECO57 - Also known as H, letA. Experimental evidence at protein level: Swiss-Prot protein existence level 1. Antitoxin component of a type II toxin-antitoxin (TA) system which inhibits the post-segregational killing (PSK) of plasmid-free cells, also referred to as a plasmid addiction system. Binds to and blocks the activity of CcdB; will also remove bound CcdB protein from the CcdB-GyrA complex by forming a CcdA-CcdB complex, a process termed rejuvenation. Functions as a transcriptional corepressor for the ccdAB operon, repression also requires CcdB (By similarity). From Escherichia coli
   5051..5353    +  CDS            ccdB: CCDB_ECOLI - Also known as G, letB, letD. Experimental evidence at protein level: Swiss-Prot protein existence level 1. Toxic component of a type II toxin-antitoxin (TA) system, functioning in plasmid maintainence. Responsible for the post- segregational killing (PSK) of plasmid-free cells, also referred to as a plasmid addiction system. Half-life of over 2 hours. Cell killing by CcdB is accompanied by filamentation, defects in chromosome and plasmid segregation, defects in cell division, formation of anucleate cells, decreased DNA synthesis and plasmid loss. Interferes with the activity of DN
   5397..5521    -  protein_bind   attR2: mutant version of attR; recombination site for the Gateway® LR reaction LR Clonase™
   5525..5572    +  misc_feature   MCS (fragment): pBluescript multiple cloning site
   5573..5820    +  terminator     CYC1 terminator: S. cerevisiae CYC1; transcription terminator for CYC1
   5843..5861    -  promoter       T3 promoter: promoter for bacteriophage T3 RNA polymerase
   5906..5922    -  protein_bind   lac operator: The lac repressor binds to the lac operator to inhibit transcription in E. coli. This inhibition can be relieved by adding lactose or isopropyl-β-D-thiogalactopyranoside (IPTG). lac repressor encoded by lacI
   5930..5960    -  promoter       lac promoter: promoter for the E. coli lac operon
   5975..5996    -  protein_bind   CAP binding site: CAP binding activates transcription in the presence of cAMP. E. coli catabolite activator protein
   6009..6101    -  CDS            lacI (fragment): lac repressor; lacI; The lac repressor binds to the lac operator to inhibit transcription in E. coli. This inhibition can be relieved by adding lactose or isopropyl-β-D-thiogalactopyranoside (IPTG).
   6284..6872    -  rep_origin     ori: high-copy-number ColE1/pMB1/pBR322/pUC origin of replication
   7043..7903    -  CDS            AmpR: β-lactamase; bla; confers resistance to ampicillin, carbenicillin, and related antibiotics
   7904..8008    -  promoter       AmpR promoter: bla
   8103..35      +  CDS            rop (fragment) (across the origin): Rop protein, which maintains plasmids at low copy number; rop
