[The description below was written by a language model from this plasmid's Addgene catalogue record and pLannotate feature annotations shown in this document.]
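Description:
pAG305GPD-ccdB is an empty Gateway destination vector for protein expression in Saccharomyces cerevisiae, built on the pRS305 backbone. It is an integrating plasmid: the feature table shows no yeast replication origin or centromere, so stable maintenance in yeast depends on insertion into the genome, with transformants selected through the LEU2 auxotrophic marker, which is present with its own promoter. In E. coli it replicates from a high-copy ColE1/pUC-type origin and carries an ampicillin resistance gene; an f1 origin and remnants of the pBluescript-style lacZα/multiple cloning site region, with flanking T7 and T3 promoters, are inherited from the backbone.

The expression unit consists of the constitutive GPD (TDH3/GAP) promoter, a Gateway cassette, and the CYC1 transcription terminator. The cassette is bounded by attR1 and attR2 sites and contains a chloramphenicol resistance gene and the ccdB toxin gene. In an LR Clonase reaction, an open reading frame from an attL-flanked entry clone replaces the region between the attR sites, placing the gene of interest under GPD promoter control. Because CcdB poisons DNA gyrase in ordinary E. coli strains, unrecombined vector is counter-selected after the reaction, while the empty plasmid itself has to be propagated in a ccdB-tolerant strain, with chloramphenicol and ampicillin together maintaining the cassette. No epitope or fluorescent tag is annotated, so the inserted protein would be expressed untagged.

The vector belongs to a suite of yeast Gateway plasmids designed for high-throughput genetic analysis. The depositor notes that the full sequence is supplied as a reference and may not match the physical plasmid exactly.
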