Addgene plasmid #14138: pAG305GPD-ccdB
Purpose: (Empty Backbone)
Depositing lab: Susan Lindquist. Depositing organization: Whitehead Institute for Biomedical Research. Publication: A suite of Gateway cloning vectors for high-throughput genetic analysis in Saccharomyces cerevisiae. Alberti S, Gitler AD, Lindquist S. Yeast. 2007 Oct . 24(10):913-9. 10.1002/yea.1502 PubMed 17583893.
Backbone
  Vector backbone: pRS305
  Vector type: Yeast Expression ; Gateway Destination
  Selectable markers: LEU2
Growth in bacteria
  Bacterial resistance: Chloramphenicol and Ampicillin, 25 & 100 μg/mL
  Growth temperature: 37°C
  Growth strain: ccdB Survival
  Growth instructions: DB3.1, ccdB Survival
  Copy number: Unknown
Gene/Insert
  Gene/Insert name: None
  Cloning method: Gateway Cloning
  Sequencing primers: 5′ GPDPro_F
Terms and licenses: Academic/Nonprofit Terms; Industry Terms: Not Available to Industry
Depositor comments: Type of plasmid: integrating. This plasmid contains the Gateway technology from Invitrogen; Invitrogen requires purchasing of Gateway Clonase for carrying out the Gateway recombinational cloning reaction http://www.invitrogen.com Please note that the full plasmid sequence is provided as a reference only, and may not match the exact sequence of the plasmid.
How to cite: pAG305GPD-ccdB was a gift from Susan Lindquist (Addgene plasmid # 14138 ; http://n2t.net/addgene:14138 ; RRID:Addgene_14138)
