>Addgene plasmid #14138 | pAG305GPD-ccdB | addgene partial sequence | sequence record 20379 | 14138 with pRS_marker
GAGGGAACTTTCACCATTATGGGAAATGGTTCAAGAAGGTATTGACTTAAACTCCATCAAATGGTCAGGT
CATTGAGTGTTTTTTATTTGTTGTATTTTTTTTTTTTTAGAGAAAATCCTCCAATATATAAATTAGGAAT
CATAGTTTCATGATTTTCTGTTACACCTAACTTTTTGTGTGGTGCCCTCCTCCTTGTCAATATTAATGTT
AAAGTGCAATTCTTTTTCCTTATCACGTTGAGCCATTAGTATCAATTTGCTTACCTGTATTCCTTTACAT
CCTCCTTTTTCTCCTTCTTGATAAATGTATGTAGATTGCGTATATAGTTTCGTCTACCCTATGAACATAT
TCCATTTTGTAATTTCGTGTCGTTTCTATTATGAATTTCATTTATAAAGTTTATGTACAAATATCATAAA
AAAAGAGAATCTTTTTAAGCAAGGATTTTCTTAACTTCTTCGGCGACAGCATCACCGACTTCGGTGGTAC
TGTTGGAACCACCTAAATCACCAGTTCTGATACCTGCATCCAAAACCTTTTTAACTGCATCTTCAATGGC
CTTACCTTCTTCAGGCAAGTTCAATGACAATTTCAACATCATTGCAGCAGACAAGATAGTGGCGATAGGG
TTGACCTTATTCTTTGGCAAATCTGGAGC
