>Addgene plasmid #14138 | pAG305GPD-ccdB | addgene partial sequence | sequence record 20380 | 14138 with GW5
GGGTGCCTAATGCGGCCGCCATAGTGACTGGATATGTTGTGTTTTACAGTATTATGTAGTCTGTTTTTTA
TGCAAAATCTAATTTAATATATTGATATTTATATCATTTTACGTTTCTCGTTCAGCTTTTTTGTACAAAC
TTGTGATGGGGGATCCACTAGTTCTAGAATCCGTCGAAACTAAGTTCTGGTGTTTTAAAACTAAAAAAAA
GACTAACTATAAAAGTAGAATTTAAGAAGTTTAAGAAATAGATTTACAGAATTACAATCAATACCTACCG
TCTTTATATACTTATTAGTCAAGTAGGGGAATAATTTCAGGGAACTGGTTTCAACCTTTTTTTTCAGCTT
TTTCCAAATCAGAGAGAGCAGAAGGTAATAGAAGGTGTAAGAAAATGAGATAGATACATGCGTGGGTCAA
TTGCCTTGTGTCATCATTTACTCCAGGCAGGTTGCATCACTCCATTGAGGTTGTGCCCGTTTTTTGCCTG
TTTGTGCCCCTGTTCTCTGTAGTTGCGCTAAGAGAATGGACCTATGAACTGATGGTTGGTGAAGAAACAA
TATTTTGGTGCTGGGATTCTTTTTTTTTCTGGAT
