>Addgene plasmid #14138 | pAG305GPD-ccdB | addgene partial sequence | sequence record 20381 | 14138 with GW3
GAAGAGTGGCTGATCTCAGCCACCGCGAAAATGACATCAAAAACGCCATTAACCTGATGTTCTGGGGAAT
ATAAATGTCAGGCTCCCTTATACACAGCCAGTCTGCAGGTCGACCATAGTGACTGGATATGTTGTGTTTT
ACAGTATTATGTAGTCTGTTTTTTATGCAAAATCTAATTTAATATATTGATATTTATATCATTTTACGTT
TCTCGTTCAGCTTTCTTGTACAAAGTGGTGATGGGCTGCAGGAATTCGATATCAAGCTTATCGATACCGT
CGACCTCGAGTCATGTAATTAGTTATGTCACGCTTACATTCACGCCCTCCCCCCACATCCGCTCTAACCG
AAAAGGAAGGAGTTAGACAACCTGAAGTCTAGGTCCCTATTTATTTTTTTATAGTTATGTTAGTATTAAG
AACGTTATTTATATTTCAAATTTTTCTTTTTTTTCTGTACAGACGCGTGTACGCATGTAACATTATACTG
AAAACCTTGCTTGAGAAGGTTTTGGGACGCTCGAAGGCTTTAATTTGCGGCCGTCGAGGGGGGGCCCGGT
ACCAGCTTTTGTTCCCTTTAATGAGGGTTAATTTCGAGCTTGGCGTAATCATGGTCATAGCTGTTTCCTG
TGTGAAATTGTTATCCCCTCACAATTCCACACA
